>Addgene plasmid #131610 | pMXs-Etv3 | addgene full sequence | sequence record 265939 | Addgene NGS Result
CATTTCCCCGAAAAGTGCCACCTGCATAATGAAAGACCCCACCTGTAGGTTTGGCAAGCTAGCTTAAGTA
ACGCCATTTTGCAAGGCATGGAAAAATACATAACTGAGAATAGAAAAGTTCAGATCAAGGTCAGGAACAG
ATGGAACAGCTGAATATGGGCCAAACAGGATATCTGTGGTAAGCAGTTCCTGCCCCGGCTCAGGGCCAAG
AACAGATGGAACAGCTGAATATGGGCCAAACAGGATATCTGTGGTAAGCAGTTCCTGCCCCGGCTCAGGG
CCAAGAACAGATGGTCCCCAGATGCGGTCCAGCCCTCAGCAGTTTCTAGAGAACCATCAGATGTTTCCAG
GGTGCCCCAAGGACCTGAAATGACCCTGTGCCTTATTTGAACTAACCAATCAGTTCGCTTCTCGCTTCTG
TTCGCGCGCTTCTGCTCCCCGAGCTCAATAAAAGAGCCCACAACCCCTCACTCGGCGCGCCAGTCCTCCG
ATTGACTGAGTCGCCCGGGTACCCGTGTATCCAATAAACCCTCTTGCAGTTGCATCCGACTTGTGGTCTC
GCTGTTCCTTGGGAGGGTCTCCTCTGAGTGATTGACTACCCGTCAGCGGGGGTCTTTCATTTGGGGGCTC
GTCCGGGATCGGGAGACCCCTGCCCAGGGACCACCGACCCACCACCGGGAGGTAAGCTGGCCAGCAACTT
ATCTGTGTCTGTCCGATTGTCTAGTGTCTATGACTGATTTTATGCGCCTGCGTCGGTACTAGTTAGCTAA
CTAGCTCTGTATCTGGCGGACCCGTGGTGGAACTGACGAGTTCGGAACACCCGGCCGCAACCCTGGGAGA
CGTCCCAGGGACTTCGGGGGCCGTTTTTGTGGCCCGACCTGAGTCCAAAAATCCCGATCGTTTTGGACTC
TTTGGTGCACCCCCCTAATAGGAGGGATATGTGGTTCTGGTAGGAGACGAGAACCTAAAACAGTTCCCGC
CTCCGTCTGAATTTTTGCTTTCGGTTTGGGACCGAAGCCGCGCCGCGCGTCTTGTCTGCTGCAGCATCGT
TCTGTGTTGTCTCTGTCTGACTGTGTTTCTGTATTTGTCTGAAAATTAGGGCCAGACTGTTACCACTCCC
TTAAGTTTGACCTTAGGTCACTGGAAAGATGTCGAGCGGATCGCTCACAACCAGTCGGTAGATGTCAAGA
AGAGACGTTGGGTTACCTTCTGCTCTGCAGAATGGCCAACCTTTAACGTCGGATGGCCGCGAGACGGCAC
CTTTAACCGAGACCTCATCACCCAGGTTAAGATCAAGGTCTTTTCACCTGGCCCGCATGGACACCCAGAC
CAGGTCCCCTACATCGTGACCTGGGAAGCCTTGGCTTTTGACCCCCCTCCCTGGGTCAAGCCCTTTGTAC
ACCCTAAGCCTCCGCCTCCTCTTCCTCCATCCGCCCCGTCTCTCCCCCTTGAACCTCCTCGTTCGACCCC
GCCTCGATCCTCCCTTTATCCAGCCCTCACTCCTTCTCTAGGCGCCCCCATATGGCCATATGAGATCTTA
TATGGGGCACCCCCGCCCCTTGTAAACTTCCCTGACCCTGACATGACAAGAGTTACTAACAGCCCCTCTC
TCCAAGCTCACTTACAGGCTCTCTACTTAGTCCAGCACGAAGTCTGGAGACCTCTGGCGGCAGCCTACCA
AGAACAACTGGACCGACCGGTGGTACCTCACCCTTACCGAGTCGGCGACACAGTGTGGGTCCGCCGACAC
CAGACTAAGAACCTAGAACCTCGCTGGAAAGGACCTTACACAGTCCTGCTGACCACCCCCACCGCCCTCA
AAGTAGACGGCATCGCAGCTTGGATACACGCCGCCCACGTGAAGGCTGCCGACCCCGGGGGTGGACCATC
CTCTAGACTGCCGGATCTAGCTAGTTAATTAAGGATCTCGAGCTCAAGCTTCGAATTCATGAAAGCAGGC
TGTAGCATCGTGGAAAAGCCAGAAGGAGGTGGAGGGTATCAGTTTCCGGATTGGGCCTACAAAGCCGAGT
CGTCGCCGGGCTCCCGGCAGATCCAGCTGTGGCACTTCATCCTGGAACTGCTGCAGAAGGAAGAGTTCCG
CCATGTCATCGCCTGGCAGCAGGGAGAGTACGGGGAGTTTGTCATCAAGGATCCAGATGAAGTGGCTCGC
CTCTGGGGCCGCAGGAAGTGCAAACCACAGATGAACTATGACAAGCTGAGCCGGGCCCTCAGATACTATT
ACAACAAGAGGATCCTTCATAAAACAAAAGGGAAAAGGTTTACTTACAAGTTTAACTTCAACAAGCTCGT
GATGCCCAACTACCCGTTCATCAACATTCGCTCGAGTGGTGTGGTTCCTCAGAGTGCGCCACCAGTGCCA
ACAGCCTCCTCCCGGTTCCATTTCCCACCTCTAGACAGCCATTCTCCTACTGGCGATGTGCAACCGGGTC
GCTTCTCTGCCAGCTCACTGAGTGCTTCTGGCCCTGAGTCAGGGGTTACCACTGACAGGAAGGTCGAGCC
TTCGGACCTGGAAGATGGCTCGGCCTCTGACTGGCACCGGGGCATGGACTTCATGCCCTCCCGAAATGCT
CTGGGCGGAGGAGCAGTCGGCCACCAGAAACGCAAGCCTGACATACTGCTTCCTCTCTTCACCCGGCCAG
CCATGTACCCTGACCCGCACAGTCCCTTCGCTATCTCTCCGGTCCCTGGCCGCGGAGGGGTCCTTAATGT
CCCCATCTCACCAGCCCTGTCCCTGACTCCCACCATGTTCTCCTACAGTCCCTCACCAGGCCTGAGCCCC
TTCACCAGCAGCAGTTGCTTCTCCTTCAACCCAGAGGAAATGAAACACTACCTTCATTCTCAAGCCTGTT
CGGTGTTCAACTACCATCTGAGTCCCCGGACTTTCCCCCGTTACCCAGGGCTCATGGTCCCACCGCTGCA
GTGCCAAATGCATCCTGAGGAGCCTTCCCAGTTCTCTATCAAGCTGCAGCCCCCGCCGGCTGGACGGAAG
AACCGCGAGAGGGTAGAGAGCCGGGAGGAGGCTGTTCGCGGCTCTGTGCCCGCCAGCGCTCCTGTTCCCT
CTCGGATTAAGGTAGAGCCGGCCACAGAGAAGGATCCTGACAGCCTCCGGCAGTCAACCCAGGGAAAGGA
GGAACAGACCCAAGAAGTGGACAGCATTCGGAGCAGGACCATAGAAGAGGGGAAAGGCACCGGGTTTGCC
CACCCCTCACCCACCTGGCCCTCTGTGTCCATTAGCACTCCCAGTGACGAACCCCTAGAGGGGACCGAAG
ACAGTGAGGACAGGTCTGCCAGGGAGCCCGGTGTACCCGAGAAGAAAGAAGACGCCCTGATGCCCCCTAA
GCTTCGGCTGAAGAGGCGGTGGAATGACGACCCTGAAGCCAGGGAGCTCAACAAAACGGGCAAGTTCCTC
TGGAATGGGGCAGGACCCCAGGGCCTGGCCACAACGGCCACTGCTGCCGCTGATGCTTAAGTTAACGCGG
CCGCCAGCACAGTGGTCGACGATAAAATAAAAGATTTTATTTAGTCTCCAGAAAAAGGGGGGAATGAAAG
ACCCCACCTGTAGGTTTGGCAAGCTAGCTTAAGTAACGCCATTTTGCAAGGCATGGAAAAATACATAACT
GAGAATAGAGAAGTTCAGATCAAGGTCAGGAACAGATGGAACAGCTGAATATGGGCCAAACAGGATATCT
GTGGTAAGCAGTTCCTGCCCCGGCTCAGGGCCAAGAACAGATGGAACAGCTGAATATGGGCCAAACAGGA
TATCTGTGGTAAGCAGTTCCTGCCCCGGCTCAGGGCCAAGAACAGATGGTCCCCAGATGCGGTCCAGCCC
TCAGCAGTTTCTAGAGAACCATCAGATGTTTCCAGGGTGCCCCAAGGACCTGAAATGACCCTGTGCCTTA
TTTGAACTAACCAATCAGTTCGCTTCTCGCTTCTGTTCGCGCGCTTCTGCTCCCCGAGCTCAATAAAAGA
GCCCACAACCCCTCACTCGGGGCGCCAGTCCTCCGATTGACTGAGTCGCCCGGGTACCCGTGTATCCAAT
AAACCCTCTTGCAGTTGCATCCGACTTGTGGTCTCGCTGTTCCTTGGGAGGGTCTCCTCTGAGTGATTGA
CTACCCGTCAGCGGGGGTCTTTCACATGCAGCATGTATCAAAATTAATTTGGTTTTTTTTCTTAAGTATT
TACATTAAATGGCCATAGTTGCATTAATGAATCGGCCAACGCGCGGGGAGAGGCGGTTTGCGTATTGGGC
GCTCTTCCGCTTCCTCGCTCACTGACTCGCTGCGCTCGGTCGTTCGGCTGCGGCGAGCGGTATCAGCTCA
CTCAAAGGCGGTAATACGGTTATCCACAGAATCAGGGGATAACGCAGGAAAGAACATGTGAGCAAAAGGC
CAGCAAAAGGCCAGGAACCGTAAAAAGGCCGCGTTGCTGGCGTTTTTCCATAGGCTCCGCCCCCCTGACG
AGCATCACAAAAATCGACGCTCAAGTCAGAGGTGGCGAAACCCGACAGGACTATAAAGATACCAGGCGTT
TCCCCCTGGAAGCTCCCTCGTGCGCTCTCCTGTTCCGACCCTGCCGCTTACCGGATACCTGTCCGCCTTT
CTCCCTTCGGGAAGCGTGGCGCTTTCTCATAGCTCACGCTGTAGGTATCTCAGTTCGGTGTAGGTCGTTC
GCTCCAAGCTGGGCTGTGTGCACGAACCCCCCGTTCAGCCCGACCGCTGCGCCTTATCCGGTAACTATCG
TCTTGAGTCCAACCCGGTAAGACACGACTTATCGCCACTGGCAGCAGCCACTGGTAACAGGATTAGCAGA
GCGAGGTATGTAGGCGGTGCTACAGAGTTCTTGAAGTGGTGGCCTAACTACGGCTACACTAGAAGAACAG
TATTTGGTATCTGCGCTCTGCTGAAGCCAGTTACCTTCGGAAAAAGAGTTGGTAGCTCTTGATCCGGCAA
ACAAACCACCGCTGGTAGCGGTGGTTTTTTTGTTTGCAAGCAGCAGATTACGCGCAGAAAAAAAGGATCT
CAAGAAGATCCTTTGATCTTTTCTACGGGGTCTGACGCTCAGTGGAACGAAAACTCACGTTAAGGGATTT
TGGTCATGAGATTATCAAAAAGGATCTTCACCTAGATCCTTTTGCGGCCGGCCGCAAATCAATCTAAAGT
ATATATGAGTAAACTTGGTCTGACAGTTACCAATGCTTAATCAGTGAGGCACCTATCTCAGCGATCTGTC
TATTTCGTTCATCCATAGTTGCCTGACTCCCCGTCGTGTAGATAACTACGATACGGGAGGGCTTACCATC
TGGCCCCAGTGCTGCAATGATACCGCGAGACCCACGCTCACCGGCTCCAGATTTATCAGCAATAAACCAG
CCAGCCGGAAGGGCCGAGCGCAGAAGTGGTCCTGCAACTTTATCCGCCTCCATCCAGTCTATTAATTGTT
GCCGGGAAGCTAGAGTAAGTAGTTCGCCAGTTAATAGTTTGCGCAACGTTGTTGCCATTGCTACAGGCAT
CGTGGTGTCACGCTCGTCGTTTGGTATGGCTTCATTCAGCTCCGGTTCCCAACGATCAAGGCGAGTTACA
TGATCCCCCATGTTGTGCAAAAAAGCGGTTAGCTCCTTCGGTCCTCCGATCGTTGTCAGAAGTAAGTTGG
CCGCAGTGTTATCACTCATGGTTATGGCAGCACTGCATAATTCTCTTACTGTCATGCCATCCGTAAGATG
CTTTTCTGTGACTGGTGAGTACTCAACCAAGTCATTCTGAGAATAGTGTATGCGGCGACCGAGTTGCTCT
TGCCCGGCGTCAATACGGGATAATACCGCGCCACATAGCAGAACTTTAAAAGTGCTCATCATTGGAAAAC
GTTCTTCGGGGCGAAAACTCTCAAGGATCTTACCGCTGTTGAGATCCAGTTCGATGTAACCCACTCGTGC
ACCCAACTGATCTTCAGCATCTTTTACTTTCACCAGCGTTTCTGGGTGAGCAAAAACAGGAAGGCAAAAT
GCCGCAAAAAAGGGAATAAGGGCGACACGGAAATGTTGAATACTCATACTCTTCCTTTTTCAATATTATT
GAAGCATTTATCAGGGTTATTGTCTCATGAGCGGATACATATTTGAATGTATTTAGAAAAATAAACAAAT
AGGGGTTCCGCGCA
Features (pLannotate 1.2.2; 13 found; start..end, strand, type, name):
     28..621     +  LTR            LTR: long terminal repeat from Moloney murine leukemia virus
    684..883     +  misc_feature   MMLV Ψ: packaging signal of Moloney murine leukemia virus (MMLV)
    935..1023    +  misc_feature   MESV Ψ (fragment): packaging signal of murine embryonic stem cell virus
   1100..1516    +  CDS            gag (truncated): truncated Moloney murine leukemia virus (MMLV) gag gene lacking the start codon
   1526..1900    +  misc_feature   pol region: Moloney murine leukemia virus (MMLV) pol region containing the splice acceptor site
   1924..1948    +  misc_feature   MCS (fragment): multiple cloning site
   1949..3487    +  CDS            Etv3: ETV3_MOUSE - Also known as Mets, Pe1. Experimental evidence at protein level: Swiss-Prot protein existence level 1. Transcriptional repressor that contribute to growth arrest during terminal macrophage differentiation by repressing target genes involved in Ras-dependent proliferation. Represses MMP1 promoter activity. From Mus musculus (Mouse).
   3563..3684    +  LTR            3' LTR (ΔU3) (fragment): self-inactivating 3' long terminal repeat (LTR) from Moloney murine leukemia virus
   3685..4154    +  LTR            LTR: long terminal repeat from Moloney murine leukemia virus
   4220..4272    -  CDS            lacI (fragment): lac repressor; lacI; The lac repressor binds to the lac operator to inhibit transcription in E. coli. This inhibition can be relieved by adding lactose or isopropyl-β-D-thiogalactopyranoside (IPTG).
   4455..5043    -  rep_origin     ori: high-copy-number ColE1/pMB1/pBR322/pUC origin of replication
   5207..6067    -  CDS            AmpR: β-lactamase; bla; confers resistance to ampicillin, carbenicillin, and related antibiotics
   6068..6172    -  promoter       AmpR promoter: bla
