[The description below was written by a language model from this plasmid's Addgene catalogue record and pLannotate feature annotations shown in this document.]
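Description:
pMXs-Etv3 is a Moloney murine leukemia virus (MMLV)-based retroviral expression plasmid of about 6.1 kb, built on the pMXs backbone and carrying the mouse Etv3 coding sequence (roughly 1.5 kb). Etv3, also known as METS or Pe1, is an ETS-family transcriptional repressor linked to growth arrest during terminal macrophage differentiation. In bacteria the plasmid is maintained through a high-copy ColE1/pUC-type origin and selected with ampicillin via the β-lactamase gene and its own promoter. A short lacI fragment annotated near the origin is a backbone remnant with no evident function.

The viral portion runs from a 5′ MMLV LTR through the MMLV packaging signal (with an adjacent fragment matching the MESV Ψ), a truncated gag lacking its start codon, and a pol-derived region that contains the splice acceptor. It then continues through a remnant of the multiple cloning site and the Etv3 open reading frame to the 3′ LTR. No internal promoter is annotated, so expression of the insert is presumably driven by the 5′ LTR, as is standard for pMXs vectors. The extended Ψ/gag region promotes efficient encapsidation of the genomic RNA. The 3′ LTR is annotated in two parts, one matched as a fragment of a self-inactivating ΔU3 LTR, but this looks like an annotation split of a single LTR rather than clear evidence of a self-inactivating design. No mammalian selection marker, reporter or epitope tag is recorded.

Because gag, pol and env are not functionally encoded, viral particles must be produced in a packaging cell line that supplies them in trans. The resulting virus delivers and stably integrates Etv3 in dividing mammalian cells. The plasmid was deposited with a study on inducing a hemogenic program in mouse fibroblasts, consistent with use in transcription-factor overexpression experiments.
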