Addgene plasmid #131610: pMXs-Etv3
Purpose: expression of mouse Etv3 in mammalian cells
Depositing lab: Kateri Moore & Filipe Pereira. Depositing organization: Icahn School of Medicine at Mount Sinai. Publication: Induction of a hemogenic program in mouse fibroblasts. Pereira CF, Chang B, Qiu J, Niu X, Papatsenko D, Hendry CE, Clark NR, Nomura-Kitabayashi A, Kovacic JC, Ma'ayan A, Schaniel C, Lemischka IR, Moore K. Cell Stem Cell. 2013 Aug 1;13(2):205-18. doi: 10.1016/j.stem.2013.05.024. Epub 2013 Jun 13. PubMed 23770078.
Backbone
  Vector backbone: pMXs
  Backbone size w/o insert (bp): 4600
  Total vector size (bp): 6100
  Vector type: Mammalian Expression, Retroviral
Growth in bacteria
  Bacterial resistance: Ampicillin, 100 μg/mL
  Growth temperature: 37°C
  Growth strain: NEB Stable
  Copy number: High Copy
Gene/Insert
  Gene/Insert name: Etv3
  Species: M. musculus (mouse)
  Insert size (bp): 1500
  Entrez Gene: Etv3 (a.k.a. AI414410, METS, Pe1)
  Cloning method: Restriction Enzyme; 5′ cloning site EcoRI (unknown if destroyed); 3′ cloning site HPA (unknown if destroyed)
  Sequencing primers: 5′ gacggcatcgcagcttggat
Terms and licenses: Academic/Nonprofit Terms; Industry Terms: Not Available to Industry
How to cite: pMXs-Etv3 was a gift from Kateri Moore & Filipe Pereira (Addgene plasmid # 131610 ; http://n2t.net/addgene:131610 ; RRID:Addgene_131610)
